Addgene plasmid #58398: pCMV-HA-hIFITM2
Purpose: Expressed human IFITM2 with an N-terminal HA tag in mammalian cells
Depositing lab: Howard Hang & Jacob Yount. Depositing organization: Rockefeller University. Publication: Palmitoylome profiling reveals S-palmitoylation-dependent antiviral activity of IFITM3. Yount JS, Moltedo B, Yang YY, Charron G, Moran TM, Lopez CB, Hang HC. Nat Chem Biol. 2010 Aug;6(8):610-4. doi: 10.1038/nchembio.405. Epub 2010 Jul 4. PubMed 20601941.
Backbone
  Vector backbone: pCMV-HA
  Backbone manufacturer: clontech
  Backbone size w/o insert (bp): 3800
  Total vector size (bp): 4211
  Vector type: Mammalian Expression
Growth in bacteria
  Bacterial resistance: Ampicillin, 100 μg/mL
  Growth temperature: 37°C
  Growth strain: DH5alpha
  Copy number: High Copy
Gene/Insert
  Gene/Insert name: IFITM2
  Species: H. sapiens (human)
  Entrez Gene: IFITM2 (a.k.a. 1-8D, DSPA2c)
  Promoter: CMV IE
  Tag / fusion protein: HA (N terminal on backbone)
  Cloning method: Restriction Enzyme; 5′ cloning site EcoRI (not destroyed); 3′ cloning site SalI (not destroyed)
  Sequencing primers: 5′ GATCCGGTACTAGAGGAACTGAAAAAC
Terms and licenses: Academic/Nonprofit Terms; Industry Terms: Not Available to Industry
How to cite: pCMV-HA-hIFITM2 was a gift from Howard Hang & Jacob Yount (Addgene plasmid # 58398 ; http://n2t.net/addgene:58398 ; RRID:Addgene_58398)
