[The description below was written by a language model from this plasmid's Addgene catalogue record and pLannotate feature annotations shown in this document.]
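Description:
pCMV-HA-hIFITM2 is a mammalian expression plasmid built on the commercial pCMV-HA backbone and designed to produce human IFITM2 carrying an N-terminal HA epitope tag. It is maintained in E. coli through a high-copy ColE1/pUC-type origin of replication and selected with ampicillin via the β-lactamase (AmpR) gene and its own promoter. The annotation also picks up short remnants of lac regulatory elements, lacZα, lacI, rop and bom. These are leftovers of the pUC/pBR322 ancestry of the backbone and play no role in the expression cassette. No mammalian selection marker is annotated, so the plasmid appears suited to transient transfection rather than stable selection.

The expression unit begins with the human cytomegalovirus immediate early enhancer and promoter, followed by a modified SV40 intron whose splice donor and acceptor sites help promote efficient processing and expression of the transcript. Downstream lies the HA tag, which the annotation tool matches as a fragment of a 3xHA element because of its short length, consistent with a single backbone-encoded HA epitope. The IFITM2 coding sequence follows, cloned between EcoRI and SalI sites that remain intact. An SV40 polyadenylation signal follows the insert, although the automated annotation places it on the opposite strand. The sequenced record is slightly shorter than the catalogued total size, a minor discrepancy the record does not explain.

IFITM2 is an interferon-induced antiviral protein that restricts viral entry by blocking fusion after endocytosis. The construct allows overexpression and HA-based detection or immunoprecipitation of the protein, and it was deposited in connection with work on S-palmitoylation and the antiviral activity of the IFITM family.
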