Features (pLannotate 1.2.2; 17 found; start..end, strand, type, name):
    126..146     -  misc_feature   MCS (fragment): pUC18/19 multiple cloning site
    145..448     +  enhancer       CMV enhancer: human cytomegalovirus immediate early enhancer
    449..652     +  promoter       CMV promoter: human cytomegalovirus (CMV) immediate early promoter
    790..886     +  intron         SV40 intron: modified SV40 intron with splice donor and acceptor sites
    950..976     +  CDS            3xHA (fragment): three tandem HA epitope tags
   1004..1399    +  CDS            IFITM2: IFM2_HUMAN - Experimental evidence at protein level: Swiss-Prot protein existence level 1. IFN-induced antiviral protein which inhibits the entry of viruses to the host cell cytoplasm, permitting endocytosis, but preventing subsequent viral fusion and release of viral contents into the cytosol (PubMed:33563656, PubMed:26354436). Active against multiple viruses, including influenza A virus, SARS coronaviruses (SARS-CoV and SARS-CoV-2), Marburg virus (MARV), Ebola virus (EBOV), Dengue virus (DNV), West Nile virus (WNV), human immunodeficiency virus type 1 (HIV- 1), hepatitis C virus (HCV) and ve
   1439..1573    -  polyA_signal   SV40 poly(A) signal: SV40 polyadenylation signal
   1708..1724    -  protein_bind   lac operator: The lac repressor binds to the lac operator to inhibit transcription in E. coli. This inhibition can be relieved by adding lactose or isopropyl-β-D-thiogalactopyranoside (IPTG). lac repressor encoded by lacI
   1732..1762    -  promoter       lac promoter: promoter for the E. coli lac operon
   1777..1798    -  protein_bind   CAP binding site: CAP binding activates transcription in the presence of cAMP. E. coli catabolite activator protein
   1811..1903    -  CDS            lacI (fragment): lac repressor; lacI; The lac repressor binds to the lac operator to inhibit transcription in E. coli. This inhibition can be relieved by adding lactose or isopropyl-β-D-thiogalactopyranoside (IPTG).
   2086..2674    -  rep_origin     ori: high-copy-number ColE1/pMB1/pBR322/pUC origin of replication
   2845..3705    -  CDS            AmpR: β-lactamase; bla; confers resistance to ampicillin, carbenicillin, and related antibiotics
   3706..3810    -  promoter       AmpR promoter: bla
   3905..3940    +  CDS            rop (fragment): Rop protein, which maintains plasmids at low copy number; rop
   4042..4141    +  misc_feature   bom (fragment): basis of mobility region from pBR322
   4147..120     -  CDS            lacZα (fragment) (across the origin): LacZα fragment of β-galactosidase; lacZ fragment
>Addgene plasmid #58398 | pCMV-HA-hIFITM2 | addgene full sequence | sequence record 424512 | Addgene NGS Result
ATCGGTGCGGGCCTCTTCGCTATTACGCCAGCTGGCGAAAGGGGGATGTGCTGCAAGGCGATTAAGTTGG
GTAACGCCAGGGTTTTCCCAGTCACGACGTTGTAAAACGACGGCCAGTGAGTTCGAGCTTGCATGCCTGC
AGGTCGTTACATAACTTACGGTAAATGGCCCGCCTGGCTGACCGCCCAACGACCCCCGCCCATTGACGTC
AATAATGACGTATGTTCCCATAGTAACGCCAATAGGGACTTTCCATTGACGTCAATGGGTGGAGTATTTA
CGGTAAACTGCCCACTTGGCAGTACATCAAGTGTATCATATGCCAAGTACGCCCCCTATTGACGTCAATG
ACGGTAAATGGCCCGCCTGGCATTATGCCCAGTACATGACCTTATGGGACTTTCCTACTTGGCAGTACAT
CTACGTATTAGTCATCGCTATTACCATGGTGATGCGGTTTTGGCAGTACATCAATGGGCGTGGATAGCGG
TTTGACTCACGGGGATTTCCAAGTCTCCACCCCATTGACGTCAATGGGAGTTTGTTTTGGCACCAAAATC
AACGGGACTTTCCAAAATGTCGTAACAACTCCGCCCCATTGACGCAAATGGGCGGTAGGCGTGTACGGTG
GGAGGTCTATATAAGCAGAGCTCGTTTAGTGAACCGTCAGATCGCCTGGAGACGCCATCCACGCTGTTTT
GACCTCCATAGAAGACACCGGGACCGATCCAGCCTCCGGACTCTAGAGGATCCGGTACTAGAGGAACTGA
AAAACCAGAAAGTTAACTGGTAAGTTTAGTCTTTTTGTCTTTTATTTCAGGTCCCGGATCCGGTGGTGGT
GCAAATCAAAGAACTGCTCCTCAGTGGATGTTGCCTTTACTTCTAGGCCTGTACGGAAGTGTTACTTCTG
CTCTAAAAGCTGCGGAATTGTACCCGCGGGCCCACCATGTACCCATACGATGTTCCAGATTACGCTCTTA
TGGCCATGGAGGCCCGAATTCCCATGAACCACATTGTGCAAACCTTCTCTCCTGTCAACAGCGGCCAGCC
TCCCAACTACGAGATGCTCAAGGAGGAGCAGGAAGTGGCTATGCTGGGGGCGCCCCACAACCCTGCTCCC
CCGACGTCCACCGTGATCCACATCCGCAGCGAGACCTCCGTGCCTGACCATGTCGTCTGGTCCCTGTTCA
ACACCCTCTTCATGAACACCTGCTGCCTGGGCTTCATAGCATTCGCCTACTCCGTGAAGTCTAGGGACAG
GAAGATGGTTGGCGACGTGACCGGGGCCCAGGCCTATGCCTCCACCGCCAAGTGCCTGAACATCTGGGCC
CTGATTTTGGGCATCTTCATGACCATTCTGCTCGTCATCATCCCAGTGTTGGTCGTCCAGGCCCAGCGAT
AGGTCGACCGAGATCTCTCGAGGTACCGCGGCCGCGGGGATCCAGACATGATAAGATACATTGATGAGTT
TGGACAAACCACAACTAGAATGCAGTGAAAAAAATGCTTTATTTGTGAAATTTGTGATGCTATTGCTTTA
TTTGTAACCATTATAAGCTGCAATAAACAAGTTAACAACAACAATTGCATTCATTTTATGTTTCAGGTTC
AGGGGGAGGTGTGGGAGGTTTTTTCGGATCCTCTAGAGTCGATCTGCAGGCATGCTAGCTTGGCGTAATC
ATGGTCATAGCTGTTTCCTGTGTGAAATTGTTATCCGCTCACAATTCCACACAACATACGAGCCGGAAGC
ATAAAGTGTAAAGCCTGGGGTGCCTAATGAGTGAGCTAACTCACATTAATTGCGTTGCGCTCACTGCCCG
CTTTCCAGTCGGGAAACCTGTCGTGCCAGCTGCATTAATGAATCGGCCAACGCGCGGGGAGAGGCGGTTT
GCGTATTGGGCGCTCTTCCGCTTCCTCGCTCACTGACTCGCTGCGCTCGGTCGTTCGGCTGCGGCGAGCG
GTATCAGCTCACTCAAAGGCGGTAATACGGTTATCCACAGAATCAGGGGATAACGCAGGAAAGAACATGT
GAGCAAAAGGCCAGCAAAAGGCCAGGAACCGTAAAAAGGCCGCGTTGCTGGCGTTTTTCCATAGGCTCCG
CCCCCCTGACGAGCATCACAAAAATCGACGCTCAAGTCAGAGGTGGCGAAACCCGACAGGACTATAAAGA
TACCAGGCGTTTCCCCCTGGAAGCTCCCTCGTGCGCTCTCCTGTTCCGACCCTGCCGCTTACCGGATACC
TGTCCGCCTTTCTCCCTTCGGGAAGCGTGGCGCTTTCTCATAGCTCACGCTGTAGGTATCTCAGTTCGGT
GTAGGTCGTTCGCTCCAAGCTGGGCTGTGTGCACGAACCCCCCGTTCAGCCCGACCGCTGCGCCTTATCC
GGTAACTATCGTCTTGAGTCCAACCCGGTAAGACACGACTTATCGCCACTGGCAGCAGCCACTGGTAACA
GGATTAGCAGAGCGAGGTATGTAGGCGGTGCTACAGAGTTCTTGAAGTGGTGGCCTAACTACGGCTACAC
TAGAAGAACAGTATTTGGTATCTGCGCTCTGCTGAAGCCAGTTACCTTCGGAAAAAGAGTTGGTAGCTCT
TGATCCGGCAAACAAACCACCGCTGGTAGCGGTGGTTTTTTTGTTTGCAAGCAGCAGATTACGCGCAGAA
AAAAAGGATCTCAAGAAGATCCTTTGATCTTTTCTACGGGGTCTGACGCTCAGTGGAACGAAAACTCACG
TTAAGGGATTTTGGTCATGAGATTATCAAAAAGGATCTTCACCTAGATCCTTTTAAATTAAAAATGAAGT
TTTAAATCAATCTAAAGTATATATGAGTAAACTTGGTCTGACAGTTACCAATGCTTAATCAGTGAGGCAC
CTATCTCAGCGATCTGTCTATTTCGTTCATCCATAGTTGCCTGACTCCCCGTCGTGTAGATAACTACGAT
ACGGGAGGGCTTACCATCTGGCCCCAGTGCTGCAATGATACCGCGAGACCCACGCTCACCGGCTCCAGAT
TTATCAGCAATAAACCAGCCAGCCGGAAGGGCCGAGCGCAGAAGTGGTCCTGCAACTTTATCCGCCTCCA
TCCAGTCTATTAATTGTTGCCGGGAAGCTAGAGTAAGTAGTTCGCCAGTTAATAGTTTGCGCAACGTTGT
TGCCATTGCTACAGGCATCGTGGTGTCACGCTCGTCGTTTGGTATGGCTTCATTCAGCTCCGGTTCCCAA
CGATCAAGGCGAGTTACATGATCCCCCATGTTGTGCAAAAAAGCGGTTAGCTCCTTCGGTCCTCCGATCG
TTGTCAGAAGTAAGTTGGCCGCAGTGTTATCACTCATGGTTATGGCAGCACTGCATAATTCTCTTACTGT
CATGCCATCCGTAAGATGCTTTTCTGTGACTGGTGAGTACTCAACCAAGTCATTCTGAGAATAGTGTATG
CGGCGACCGAGTTGCTCTTGCCCGGCGTCAATACGGGATAATACCGCGCCACATAGCAGAACTTTAAAAG
TGCTCATCATTGGAAAACGTTCTTCGGGGCGAAAACTCTCAAGGATCTTACCGCTGTTGAGATCCAGTTC
GATGTAACCCACTCGTGCACCCAACTGATCTTCAGCATCTTTTACTTTCACCAGCGTTTCTGGGTGAGCA
AAAACAGGAAGGCAAAATGCCGCAAAAAAGGGAATAAGGGCGACACGGAAATGTTGAATACTCATACTCT
TCCTTTTTCAATATTATTGAAGCATTTATCAGGGTTATTGTCTCATGAGCGGATACATATTTGAATGTAT
TTAGAAAAATAAACAAATAGGGGTTCCGCGCACATTTCCCCGAAAAGTGCCACCTGACGTCTAAGAAACC
ATTATTATCATGACATTAACCTATAAAAATAGGCGTATCACGAGGCCCTTTCGTCTCGCGCGTTTCGGTG
ATGACGGTGAAAACCTCTGACACATGCAGCTCCCGGAGACGGTCACAGCTTGTCTGTAAGCGGATGCCGG
GAGCAGACAAGCCCGTCAGGGCGCGTCAGCGGGTGTTGGCGGGTGTCGGGGCTGGCTTAACTATGCGGCA
TCAGAGCAGATTGTACTGAGAGTGCACCATATGCGGTGTGAAATACCGCACAGATGCGTAAGGAGAAAAT
ACCGCATCAGGCGCCATTCGCCATTCAGGCTGCGCAACTGTTGGGAAGGGCG
