>Addgene plasmid #58398 | pCMV-HA-hIFITM2 | addgene partial sequence | sequence record 95809 | pcDL-F 5'-GTTGCCTTTACTTCTAGGCCT-3'
CGCGGGCCCACCATGTACCCATACGATGTTCCAGATTACGCTCTTATGGCCATGGAGGCCCGAATTCCCA
TGAACCACATTGTGCAAACCTTCTCTCCTGTCAACAGCGGCCAGCCTCCCAACTACGAGATGCTCAAGGA
GGAGCAGGAAGTGGCTATGCTGGGGGCGCCCCACAACCCTGCTCCCCCGACGTCCACCGTGATCCACATC
CGCAGCGAGACCTCCGTGCCTGACCATGTCGTCTGGTCCCTGTTCAACACCCTCTTCATGAACACCTGCT
GCCTGGGCTTCATAGCATTCGCCTACTCCGTGAAGTCTAGGGACAGGAAGATGGTTGGCGACGTGACCGG
GGCCCAGGCCTATGCCTCCACCGCCAAGTGCCTGAACATCTGGGCCCTGATTTTGGGCATCTTCATGACC
ATTCTGCTCGTCATCATCCCAGTGTTGGTCGTCCAGGCCCAGCGATAGGTCGACCGAGATCTCTCGAGGT
ACCGCGGCCGCGGGGATCCAGACATGATAAGATACATTGATGAGTTTGGACAAACCACAACTAGAATGCA
GTGAAAAAAATGCTTTATTTGTGAAATTTGTGATGCTATTGCTTTATTTGTAACCATTATAAGCTGCAAT
AAACAAGTTAACAACAACAATTGCATTCATTTTATGTTTCAGGTTCAGGGGGAGGTGTGGGAGGTTTTTT
CGGATCCTCTA
