>Addgene plasmid #58398 | pCMV-HA-hIFITM2 | addgene partial sequence | sequence record 95811 | EBV-rev 5'-GTGGTTTGTCCAAACTCATC-3'
TGTCTGGATCCCCGCGGCCGCGGTACCTCGAGAGATCTCGGTCGACCTATCGCTGGGCCTGGACGACCAA
CACTGGGATGATGACGAGCAGAATGGTCATGAAGATGCCCAAAATCAGGGCCCAGATGTTCAGGCACTTG
GCGGTGGAGGCATAGGCCTGGGCCCCGGTCACGTCGCCAACCATCTTCCTGTCCCTAGACTTCACGGAGT
AGGCGAATGCTATGAAGCCCAGGCAGCAGGTGTTCATGAAGAGGGTGTTGAACAGGGACCAGACGACATG
GTCAGGCACGGAGGTCTCGCTGCGGATGTGGATCACGGTGGACGTCGGGGGAGCAGGGTTGTGGGGCGCC
CCCAGCATAGCCACTTCCTGCTCCTCCTTGAGCATCTCGTAGTTGGGAGGCTGGCCGCTGTTGACAGGAG
AGAAGGTTTGCACAATGTGGTTCATGGGAATTCGGGCCTCCATGGCCATAAGAGCGTAATCTGGAACATC
GTATGGGTACATGGTGGGCCCGCGGGTACAATTCCGCAGCTTTTAGAGCAGAAGTAACACTTCCGTACAG
GCCTAGAAGTAAAGGCAACATCCACTGAGGAGCAGTTCTTTGATTTGCACCACCACCGGATCCGGGACCT
GAAATAAAAGACAAAAAGACTAAACTTACCAGTTAACTTTCTGGTTTTTCAGTTCCTCTAGTACCGGATC
CTCTAGAGTCCGGAGGCTGGATCG
